>Addgene plasmid #114923 | XPS1 L6_pECIA14 | addgene full sequence | sequence record 288221 | Addgene NGS Result
GTAAAACGACGGCCAGTGAATTAATTCGTTGCAGGACAGGATGTGGTGCCCGATGTGACTAGCTCTTTGC
TGCAGGCCGTCCTATCCTCTGGTTCCGATAAGAGACCCAGAACTCCGGCCCCCCACCGCCCACCGCCACC
CCCATACATATGTGGTACGCAAGTAAGAGTGCCTGCGCATGCCCCATGTGCCCCACCAAGAGCTTTGCAT
CCCATACAAGTCCCCAAAGTGGAGAACCGAACCAATTCTTCGCGGGCAGAACAAAAGCTTCTGCACACGT
CTCCACTCGAATTTGGAGCCGGCCGGCGTGTGCAAAAGAGGTGAATCGAACGAAAGACCCGTGTGTAAAG
CCGCGTTTCCAAAATGTATAAAACCGAGAGCATCTGGCCAATGTGCATCAGTTGTGGTCAGCAGCAAAAT
CAAGTGAATCATCTCAGTGCAACTAAAGGGGGGATCCGATCTCAATATGAAGTTATGCATATTACTGGCC
GTCGTGGCCTTTGTTGGCCTCTCGCTCGGGAGATTGACGGAGGAGACTGATAAACAAGCATTGCTTGAGT
TCAAGTCTCAAGTTTCTGAAACAAGTAGAGTTGTGTTGGGCTCGTGGAATGACTCCCTGCCTCTCTGTAG
CTGGACCGGTGTTAAGTGTGGCCTCAAACACAGGAGAGTAACTGGTGTGGATCTTGGAGGACTAAAACTA
ACCGGTGTAGTCTCTCCCTTTGTTGGTAACCTCTCATTTCTTAGATCTTTGAATCTTGCAGACAACTTTT
TCCATGGTGCCATCCCTTCAGAGGTTGGAAACTTGTTCAGGCTTCAATATTTGAACATGAGCAATAATTT
ATTTGGAGGGGTGATTCCGGTTGTTCTGTCGAACTGCTCTAGCCTGTCAACACTTGATTTATCATCAAAT
CATCTTGAACAAGGCGTGCCTTTGGAGTTTGGTTCGCTGTCTAAGCTTGTCCTTCTCTCTCTTGGTAGAA
ACAATCTAACAGGGAAGTTTCCTGCCTCATTGGGAAACCTGACATCACTCCAGATGCTCGATTTTATATA
TAACCAAATAGAAGGAGAGATCCCTGGGGATATAGCCAGACTGAAACAGATGATCTTTTTCCGAATAGCA
TTAAACAAGTTTAATGGGGTTTTCCCTCCTCCAATTTACAACCTGTCTTCACTAATATTCCTGTCCATTA
CCGGCAACAGTTTCTCTGGCACCCTTAGACCTGACTTTGGTTCTCTTCTCCCTAACCTTCAAATACTATA
TATGGGGATAAATAGTTTCACGGGTACCATTCCAGAGACACTTTCCAATATCTCAAGTCTTCGACAACTT
GATATTCCGTCTAACCATCTTACTGGAAAGATACCATTGAGTTTCGGAAGACTTCAGAATCTATTACTGC
TAGGCCTTAATAATAACTCTCTGGGAAACTACTCTTCTGGTGATCTTGATTTTCTTGGTGCACTGACTAA
CTGCAGTCAGTTGCAGTATTTGAATGTTGGCTTCAACAAACTCGGCGGTCAGTTGCCTGTCTTTATAGCC
AATCTCTCCACCCAATTAACTGAGCTCTCTCTTGGTGGAAATCTCATCTCTGGAAGTATTCCTCATGGCA
TAGGGAATCTTGTAAGCCTGCAAACATTAGACTTGGGCGAAAATCTGTTGACAGGCAAACTTCCTCCCTC
ATTGGGAGAACTTTCTGAATTGAGAAAAGTCTTGCTCTATTCAAATGGACTGTCTGGAGAGATACCATCT
TCCTTGGGGAATATCAGTGGGCTAACATACCTGTATCTGCTTAACAACAGTTTTGAAGGAAGCATCCCTT
CAAGTCTTGGAAGTTGCAGCTACCTTCTAGACTTGAACCTCGGTACTAATAAGTTGAATGGCAGCATACC
CCATGAGCTTATGGAACTTCCATCTCTTGTCGTCTTAAATGTCTCATTTAATTTGTTGGTTGGCCCTTTG
AGACAAGACATTGGAAAGCTTAAATTTCTATTAGCTCTAGACGTTTCATACAATAAACTATCAGGACAGA
TTCCACAAACCTTGGCGAATTGTCTCTCACTAGAATTCCTTTTGCTGCAAGGGAATTCATTTGTTGGGCC
CATTCCAGATATAAGAGGGTTGACTGGCCTCAGATTCCTAGATCTGTCGAAGAATAATCTCTCTGGTACA
ATACCTGAATATATGGCGAACTTTTCCAAACTGCAGAACCTGAATCTCTCTTTGAACAACTTCGACGGAG
CTGTGCCAACGGAAGGGGTATTTCGTAATACCAGTGCGATGTCGGTCTTTGGTAACATAAACCTCTGTGG
AGGCATCCCGTCATTACAGCTTCAGCCATGCTCTGTTGAATTACCAAGAAGGCATTCATCACTGGAGGTG
CTGTTCCAGGGACCAAGCGGCAATCCCGGCGGCGATCTGGCCCCCCAGATGCTGCGCGAGCTGCAGGAGA
CCAATGCCGCCCTGCAGGACGTGCGCGAGCTGCTGCGCCACCGCGTGAAGGAGATCACCTTCCTGAAGAA
CACCGTGATGGAGTGCGACGCCTGCGGCATGCAGCCCTCTAGAGGCTCCGGCTCCATCATCCCAGTTGAG
GAGGAGAACCCGGACTTCTGGAACCGCGAGGCAGCCGAGGCCCTGGGTGCCGCCAAGAAGCTGCAGCCTG
CACAGACAGCCGCCAAGAACCTCATCATCTTCCTGGGCGATGGGATGGGGGTGTCTACGGTGACAGCTGC
CAGGATCCTAAAAGGGCAGAAGAAGGACAAACTGGGGCCTGAGATACCCCTGGCCATGGACCGCTTCCCA
TATGTGGCTCTGTCCAAGACATACAATGTAGACAAACATGTGCCAGACAGTGGAGCCACAGCCACGGCCT
ACCTGTGCGGGGTCAAGGGCAACTTCCAGACCATTGGCTTGAGTGCAGCCGCCCGCTTTAACCAGTGCAA
CACGACACGCGGCAACGAGGTCATCTCCGTGATGAATCGGGCCAAGAAAGCAGGGAAGTCAGTGGGAGTG
GTAACCACCACACGAGTGCAGCACGCCTCGCCAGCCGGCACCTACGCCCACACGGTGAACCGCAACTGGT
ACTCGGACGCCGACGTGCCTGCCTCGGCCCGCCAGGAGGGGTGCCAGGACATCGCTACGCAGCTCATCTC
CAACATGGACATTGACGTGATCCTAGGTGGAGGCCGAAAGTACATGTTTCGCATGGGAACCCCAGACCCT
GAGTACCCAGATGACTACAGCCAAGGTGGGACCAGGCTGGACGGGAAGAATCTGGTGCAGGAATGGCTGG
CGAAGCGCCAGGGTGCCCGGTATGTGTGGAACCGCACTGAGCTCATGCAGGCTTCCCTGGACCCGTCTGT
GACCCATCTCATGGGTCTCTTTGAGCCTGGAGACATGAAATACGAGATCCACCGAGACTCCACACTGGAC
CCCTCCCTGATGGAGATGACAGAGGCTGCCCTGCGCCTGCTGAGCAGGAACCCCCGCGGCTTCTTCCTCT
TCGTGGAGGGTGGTCGCATCGACCATGGTCATCATGAAAGCAGGGCTTACCGGGCACTGACTGAGACGAT
CATGTTCGACGACGCCATTGAGAGGGCGGGCCAGCTCACCAGCGAGGAGGACACGCTGAGCCTCGTCACT
GCCGACCACTCCCACGTCTTCTCCTTCGGAGGCTACCCCCTGCGAGGGAGCTCCATCTTCGGGCTGGCCC
CTGGCAAGGCCCGGGACAGGAAGGCCTACACGGTCCTCCTATACGGAAACGGTCCAGGCTATGTGCTCAA
GGACGGCGCCCGGCCGGATGTTACCGAGAGCGAGAGCGGGAGCCCCGAGTATCGGCAGCAGTCAGCAGTG
CCCCTGGACGAAGAGACCCACGCAGGCGAGGACGTGGCGGTGTTCGCGCGCGGCCCGCAGGCGCACCTGG
TTCACGGCGTGCAGGAGCAGACCTTCATAGCGCACGTCATGGCCTTCGCCGCCTGCCTGGAGCCCTACAC
CGCCTGCGACCTGGCGCCCCCCGCCGGCACCACCGACGCCGCGCACCCGGGTTCTAGAGGAAGCACCTCC
GGCGATAACGATTACAAGGATGATGATGATAAGGCCAGCGGCACCGGTCATCATCACCATCACCATTGAG
TTTAAACCCGCTGATCAGCCTCGACTGTGCCTTCTAAGGCCTGAGCTCGCTGATCAGCCTCGATCGAGGA
TCCAGACATGATAAGATACATTGATGAGTTTGGACAAACCACAACTAGAATGCAGTGAAAAAAATGCTTT
ATTTGTGAAATTTGTGATGCTATTGCTTTATTTGTAACCATTATAAGCTGCAATAAACAAGTTAACAACA
ACAATTGCATTCATTTTATGTTTCAGGTTCAGGGGGAGGTGTGGGAGGTTTTTTAAAGCAAGTAAAACCT
CTACAAATGTGGTATGGCTGATTATGATCAGTCGACCTGCAGGCATGCAAGCTTGGCGTAATCATGGTCA
TAGCTGTTTCCTGTGTGAAATTGTTATCCGCTCACAATTCCACACAACATACGAGCCGGAAGCATAAAGT
GTAAAGCCTGGGGTGCCTAATGAGTGAGCTAACTCACATTAATTGCGTTGCGCTCACTGCCCGCTTTCCA
GTCGGGAAACCTGTCGTGCCAGCTGCATTAATGAATCGGCCAACGCGCGGGGAGAGGCGGTTTGCGTATT
GGGCGCTCTTCCGCTTCCTCGCTCACTGACTCGCTGCGCTCGGTCGTTCGGCTGCGGCGAGCGGTATCAG
CTCACTCAAAGGCGGTAATACGGTTATCCACAGAATCAGGGGATAACGCAGGAAAGAACATGTGAGCAAA
AGGCCAGCAAAAGGCCAGGAACCGTAAAAAGGCCGCGTTGCTGGCGTTTTTCCATAGGCTCCGCCCCCCT
GACGAGCATCACAAAAATCGACGCTCAAGTCAGAGGTGGCGAAACCCGACAGGACTATAAAGATACCAGG
CGTTTCCCCCTGGAAGCTCCCTCGTGCGCTCTCCTGTTCCGACCCTGCCGCTTACCGGATACCTGTCCGC
CTTTCTCCCTTCGGGAAGCGTGGCGCTTTCTCATAGCTCACGCTGTAGGTATCTCAGTTCGGTGTAGGTC
GTTCGCTCCAAGCTGGGCTGTGTGCACGAACCCCCCGTTCAGCCCGACCGCTGCGCCTTATCCGGTAACT
ATCGTCTTGAGTCCAACCCGGTAAGACACGACTTATCGCCACTGGCAGCAGCCACTGGTAACAGGATTAG
CAGAGCGAGGTATGTAGGCGGTGCTACAGAGTTCTTGAAGTGGTGGCCTAACTACGGCTACACTAGAAGA
ACAGTATTTGGTATCTGCGCTCTGCTGAAGCCAGTTACCTTCGGAAAAAGAGTTGGTAGCTCTTGATCCG
GCAAACAAACCACCGCTGGTAGCGGTGGTTTTTTTGTTTGCAAGCAGCAGATTACGCGCAGAAAAAAAGG
ATCTCAAGAAGATCCTTTGATCTTTTCTACGGGGTCTGACGCTCAGTGGAACGAAAACTCACGTTAAGGG
ATTTTGGTCATGAGATTATCAAAAAGGATCTTCACCTAGATCCTTTTAAATTAAAAATGAAGTTTTAAAT
CAATCTAAAGTATATATGAGTAAACTTGGTCTGACAGTTACCAATGCTTAATCAGTGAGGCACCTATCTC
AGCGATCTGTCTATTTCGTTCATCCATAGTTGCCTGACTCCCCGTCGTGTAGATAACTACGATACGGGAG
GGCTTACCATCTGGCCCCAGTGCTGCAATGATACCGCGAGACCCACGCTCACCGGCTCCAGATTTATCAG
CAATAAACCAGCCAGCCGGAAGGGCCGAGCGCAGAAGTGGTCCTGCAACTTTATCCGCCTCCATCCAGTC
TATTAATTGTTGCCGGGAAGCTAGAGTAAGTAGTTCGCCAGTTAATAGTTTGCGCAACGTTGTTGCCATT
GCTACAGGCATCGTGGTGTCACGCTCGTCGTTTGGTATGGCTTCATTCAGCTCCGGTTCCCAACGATCAA
GGCGAGTTACATGATCCCCCATGTTGTGCAAAAAAGCGGTTAGCTCCTTCGGTCCTCCGATCGTTGTCAG
AAGTAAGTTGGCCGCAGTGTTATCACTCATGGTTATGGCAGCACTGCATAATTCTCTTACTGTCATGCCA
TCCGTAAGATGCTTTTCTGTGACTGGTGAGTACTCAACCAAGTCATTCTGAGAATAGTGTATGCGGCGAC
CGAGTTGCTCTTGCCCGGCGTCAATACGGGATAATACCGCGCCACATAGCAGAACTTTAAAAGTGCTCAT
CATTGGAAAACGTTCTTCGGGGCGAAAACTCTCAAGGATCTTACCGCTGTTGAGATCCAGTTCGATGTAA
CCCACTCGTGCACCCAACTGATCTTCAGCATCTTTTACTTTCACCAGCGTTTCTGGGTGAGCAAAAACAG
GAAGGCAAAATGCCGCAAAAAAGGGAATAAGGGCGACACGGAAATGTTGAATACTCATACTCTTCCTTTT
TCAATATTATTGAAGCATTTATCAGGGTTATTGTCTCATGAGCGGATACATATTTGAATGTATTTAGAAA
AATAAACAAATAGGGGTTCCGCGCACATTTCCCCGAAAAGTGCCACCTGACGTCTAAGAAACCATTATTA
TCATGACATTAACCTATAAAAATAGGCGTATCACGAGGCCCTTTCGTCTCGCGCGTTTCGGTGATGACGG
TGAAAACCTCTGACACATGCAGCTCCCGGAGACGGTCACAGCTTGTCTGTAAGCGGATGCCGGGAGCAGA
CAAGCCCGTCAGGGCGCGTCAGCGGGTGTTGGCGGGTGTCGGGGCTGGCTTAACTATGCGGCATCAGAGC
AGATTGTACTGAGAGTGCACCATATGCGGTGTGAAATACCGCACAGATGCGTAAGGAGAAAATACCGCAT
CAGGCGCCATTCGCCATTCAGGCTGCGCAACTGTTGGGAAGGGCGATCGGTGCGGGCCTCTTCGCTATTA
CGCCAGCTGGCGAAAGGGGGATGTGCTGCAAGGCGATTAAGTTGGGTAACGCCAGGGTTTTCCCAGTCAC
GACGTT
Features (pLannotate 1.2.2; 19 found; start..end, strand, type, name):
     23..449     +  promoter       MT promoter: Drosophila metallothionein promoter
    467..520     +  sig_peptide    BiP signal sequence: Drosophila BiP signal sequence
    473..2380    +  CDS            EFR (fragment): EFR_ARATH - Experimental evidence at protein level: Swiss-Prot protein existence level 1. Constitutes the pattern-recognition receptor (PPR) that determines the specific perception of elongation factor Tu (EF-Tu), a potent elicitor of the defense response to pathogen-associated molecular patterns (PAMPs); phosphorylates BIK1 upon elicitation to regulate immune responses such as defense hormone expression (e.g. jasmonic acid (JA) and salicylic acid (SA)) (PubMed:29649442). Reduces transformation by Rhizobium radiobacter probably by inducing plant defense during the interaction. Binding to the e
   2408..2587    +  CDS            Comp (fragment): COMP_RAT - Experimental evidence at protein level: Swiss-Prot protein existence level 1. May play a role in the structural integrity of cartilage via its interaction with other extracellular matrix proteins such as the collagens and fibronectin. Can mediate the interaction of chondrocytes with the cartilage extracellular matrix through interaction with cell surface integrin receptors. Could play a role in the pathogenesis of osteoarthritis. Potent suppressor of apoptosis in both primary chondrocytes and transformed cells. Suppresses apoptosis by blocking the activation of caspase-3 and by indu
   2575..4027    +  CDS            SEAP (fragment): secreted alkaline phosphatase from human placenta The natural enzyme has a C-terminal transmembrane sequence that is replaced by a GPI anchor.
   4064..4093    +  CDS            2xFLAG (fragment): two tandem FLAG® epitope tags
   4199..4333    -  polyA_signal   SV40 poly(A) signal: SV40 polyadenylation signal
   4356..4440    -  CDS            large T antigen (fragment): large T antigen from SV40 (simian virus 40)
   4440..4464    +  misc_feature   MCS (fragment): pUC18/19 multiple cloning site
   4501..4517    -  protein_bind   lac operator: The lac repressor binds to the lac operator to inhibit transcription in E. coli. This inhibition can be relieved by adding lactose or isopropyl-β-D-thiogalactopyranoside (IPTG). lac repressor encoded by lacI
   4525..4555    -  promoter       lac promoter: promoter for the E. coli lac operon
   4570..4591    -  protein_bind   CAP binding site: CAP binding activates transcription in the presence of cAMP. E. coli catabolite activator protein
   4604..4696    -  CDS            lacI (fragment): lac repressor; lacI; The lac repressor binds to the lac operator to inhibit transcription in E. coli. This inhibition can be relieved by adding lactose or isopropyl-β-D-thiogalactopyranoside (IPTG).
   4879..5467    -  rep_origin     ori: high-copy-number ColE1/pMB1/pBR322/pUC origin of replication
   5638..6498    -  CDS            AmpR: β-lactamase; bla; confers resistance to ampicillin, carbenicillin, and related antibiotics
   6499..6603    -  promoter       AmpR promoter: bla
   6698..6733    +  CDS            rop (fragment): Rop protein, which maintains plasmids at low copy number; rop
   6835..6934    +  misc_feature   bom (fragment): basis of mobility region from pBR322
   6940..21      -  CDS            lacZα (fragment) (across the origin): LacZα fragment of β-galactosidase; lacZ fragment
