[The description below was written by a language model from this plasmid's Addgene catalogue record and pLannotate feature annotations shown in this document.]
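Description:
XPS1 L6_pECIA14 is an insect-cell expression plasmid built on the pECIA14 backbone and designed for secreted protein production in Drosophila cell culture. It is propagated in E. coli as a high-copy plasmid through a ColE1/pUC-type origin and selected with ampicillin via the β-lactamase gene. Fragments of lac regulatory elements, lacZα, rop and bom are also annotated and appear to be remnants of the parental cloning vector rather than functional parts.

The expression cassette is driven by the copper-inducible Drosophila metallothionein promoter, so production is switched on by adding copper sulfate. A Drosophila BiP signal sequence directs the product into the secretory pathway. It is followed by the extracellular domain of the Arabidopsis thaliana leucine-rich repeat receptor kinase encoded by AT3G47110, inserted by ligation-independent cloning. The automated annotation labels this region as an EFR fragment, which most likely reflects similarity to that related receptor kinase rather than the insert's identity as recorded. The ectodomain is fused at its C-terminus to the pentamerising coiled-coil helix of rat COMP, human placental alkaline phosphatase, a FLAG epitope and, according to the depositor, a hexahistidine tag, which the feature table does not annotate separately. An SV40 polyadenylation signal lies downstream of the cassette, although it is annotated on the opposite strand.

The construct serves as the "prey" in an extracellular interaction assay and is meant to be paired with the matching bait vector XPS1 L6_pECIA2. Pentamerisation raises avidity so that weak ectodomain interactions can be captured, and alkaline phosphatase gives an enzymatic readout of binding. The plasmid comes from a study mapping the extracellular interaction network of Arabidopsis LRR receptor kinases.
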