Addgene plasmid #114923: XPS1 L6_pECIA14
Purpose: Prey vector XPS1 L6_pECIA14 should be used with bait vector XPS1 L6_pECIA2.
Depositing lab: Youssef Belkhadir. Depositing organization: Gregor Mendel Institute of Molecular Plant Biology. Publication: An extracellular network of Arabidopsis leucine-rich repeat receptor kinases. Smakowska-Luzan E, Mott GA, Parys K, Stegmann M, Howton TC, Layeghifard M, Neuhold J, Lehner A, Kong J, Grunwald K, Weinberger N, Satbhai SB, Mayer D, Busch W, Madalinski M, Stolt-Bergner P, Provart NJ, Mukhtar MS, Zipfel C, Desveaux D, Guttman DS, Belkhadir Y. Nature. 2018 Jan 18;553(7688):342-346. doi: 10.1038/nature25184. Epub 2018 Jan 10. PubMed 29320478.
Backbone
  Vector backbone: pECIA14
  Backbone manufacturer: Chris Garcia (Addgene plasmid # 47051)
  Vector type: Insect Expression
Growth in bacteria
  Bacterial resistance: Ampicillin, 100 μg/mL
  Growth temperature: 37°C
  Growth strain: DH5alpha
  Copy number: High Copy
Gene/Insert
  Gene/Insert name: AT3G47110
  Species: A. thaliana (mustard weed)
  Entrez Gene: AT3G47110 (a.k.a. AT3G47110)
  Promoter: Metallothionein (Copper-Inducible)
  Cloning method: Ligation Independent Cloning
Terms and licenses: Academic/Nonprofit Terms; Industry Terms: Not Available to Industry
Depositor comments: Plasmid for secreted expression in Drosophila cell culture by induction via CuSO4. Insert is an extracellular domain of indicated LRR-RK, C-terminally tagged with Pentameric rat COMP helix, Alkaline Phosphatase (human, placental), Flag, and hexahistidine tags. Insert Protein Sequence: RLTEETDKQALLEFKSQVSETSRVVLGSWNDSLPLCSWTGVKCGLKHRRVTGVDLGGLKLTGVVSPFVGNLSFLRSLNLADNFFHGAIPSEVGNLFRLQYLNMSNNLFGGVIPVVLSNCSSLSTLDLSSNHLEQGVPLEFGSLSKLVLLSLGRNNLTGKFPASLGNLTSLQMLDFIYNQIEGEIPGDIARLKQMIFFRIALNKFNGVFPPPIYNLSSLIFLSITGNSFSGTLRPDFGSLLPNLQILYMGINSFTGTIPETLSNISSLRQLDIPSNHLTGKIPLSFGRLQNLLLLGLNNNSLGNYSSGDLDFLGALTNCSQLQYLNVGFNKLGGQLPVFIANLSTQLTELSLGGNLISGSIPHGIGNLVSLQTLDLGENLLTGKLPPSLGELSELRKVLLYSNGLSGEIPSSLGNISGLTYLYLLNNSFEGSIPSSLGSCSYLLDLNLGTNKLNGSIPHELMELPSLVVLNVSFNLLVGPLRQDIGKLKFLLALDVSYNKLSGQIPQTLANCLSLEFLLLQGNSFVGPIPDIRGLTGLRFLDLSKNNLSGTIPEYMANFSKLQNLNLSLNNFDGAVPTEGVFRNTSAMSVFGNINLCGGIPSLQLQPCSVELPRRHSS
How to cite: XPS1 L6_pECIA14 was a gift from Youssef Belkhadir (Addgene plasmid # 114923 ; http://n2t.net/addgene:114923 ; RRID:Addgene_114923)
